Addgene plasmid #73312: pJK108
Purpose: Encodes Crepis alpina delta-12 fatty acid acetylenase (vFAD2/synthetic)
Depositing lab: T. J. Kappock. Depositing organization: Washington University in Saint Louis.
Backbone
  Vector backbone: pET23d
  Total vector size (bp): 4717
  Vector type: Bacterial Expression
Growth in bacteria
  Bacterial resistance: Ampicillin, 100 μg/mL
  Growth temperature: 37°C
  Growth strain: DH5alpha
  Copy number: Unknown
Gene/Insert
  Gene/Insert name: delta-12 fatty acid acetylenase (alt name: vFAD2)
  Species: Crepis alpina
  Mutation: synthetic gene
  GenBank ID: ABC00769.1
  Promoter: T7
  Cloning method: Restriction Enzyme; 5′ cloning site NcoI (not destroyed); 3′ cloning site XhoI (not destroyed)
  Sequencing primers: 5′ T7 promoter; 3′ T7 terminator
Terms and licenses: Academic/Nonprofit Terms; Industry Terms: Not Available to Industry
How to cite: pJK108 was a gift from T. J. Kappock (Addgene plasmid # 73312 ; http://n2t.net/addgene:73312 ; RRID:Addgene_73312)
