[The description below was written by a language model from this plasmid's Addgene catalogue record and pLannotate feature annotations shown in this document.]
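Description:
pJK108 is a 4,717 bp bacterial expression plasmid built on the pET23d backbone that carries a synthetic gene for the delta-12 fatty acid acetylenase (vFAD2) of Crepis alpina. It is propagated in E. coli through a ColE1/pMB1-type origin, with the pBR322-derived bom site and a rop coding sequence also annotated nearby. The catalogue lists the copy number as unknown. Selection is by ampicillin, conferred by the β-lactamase gene under its native bla promoter. An f1 phage origin is also present, which in principle allows single-stranded DNA production with helper phage.

The acetylenase coding sequence was inserted between the NcoI and XhoI sites, both of which remain intact, placing it downstream of the T7 promoter and the efficient ribosome binding site from phage T7 gene 10, and upstream of the T7 terminator. Transcription therefore depends on T7 RNA polymerase, so expression requires a host that supplies that polymerase, whereas DH5alpha, the recorded growth strain, serves for maintenance only. Just past the insert the feature table detects a short histidine-tag segment (18 nt, called as a fragment of a longer His tag), consistent with a C-terminal hexahistidine tag from the vector. The record does not state whether it is read in frame with the enzyme. A brief match to a T7 gene 10B-derived solubility tag between the His segment and the terminator is probably residual vector sequence rather than a functional fusion.

The encoded enzyme converts the delta-12 double bond of linoleic acid into a triple bond during crepenynic acid biosynthesis. The plasmid is suited to recombinant production of this enzyme in E. coli, although the record does not state a specific application beyond encoding it.
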