Features (pLannotate 1.2.2; 13 found; start..end, strand, type, name):
     12..467     +  rep_origin     f1 ori (sequence partly withheld): f1 bacteriophage origin of replication; arrow indicates direction of (+) strand synthesis
    494..598     +  promoter       AmpR promoter: bla
    599..1459    +  CDS            AmpR: β-lactamase; bla; confers resistance to ampicillin, carbenicillin, and related antibiotics
   1630..2218    +  rep_origin     ori: high-copy-number ColE1/pMB1/pBR322/pUC origin of replication
   2404..2546    -  misc_feature   bom: basis of mobility region from pBR322
   2648..2839    -  CDS            rop: Rop protein, which maintains plasmids at low copy number; rop
   2856..3236    +  CDS            YPB1_ECOLX: Protein predicted: Swiss-Prot protein existence level 4. From Escherichia coli.
   3348..3366    +  promoter       T7 promoter: promoter for bacteriophage T7 RNA polymerase
   3398..3420    +  RBS            RBS: efficient ribosome binding site from bacteriophage T7 gene 10 (Olins and Rangwala, 1989)
   3427..4551    +  CDS            FAD12_CREAL: Experimental evidence at protein level: Swiss-Prot protein existence level 1. Changes the delta-12 double bond of linoleic acid into a triple bond in the biosynthesis of crepenynic acid. From Crepis alpina (Hawksbeard).
   4561..4578    +  CDS            9xHis (fragment): 9xHis affinity tag
   4588..4637    +  CDS            SET1 (fragment): solubility-enhancement tag derived from T7 phage gene 10B
   4645..4692    +  terminator     T7 terminator: transcription terminator for bacteriophage T7 RNA polymerase
>Addgene plasmid #73312 | pJK108 | depositor full sequence | sequence record 135009 | pJK108 sequence 4717 bps
TGGCGAATGGG
[124 nt withheld, positions 12-135]
C
[91 nt withheld, positions 137-227]
A
[49 nt withheld, positions 229-277]
CCTTTGACGTTGGAGTCCACGTTCTTT
[37 nt withheld, positions 305-341]
ACCCTATCTCGGTCTATTCTTTTGATTTATAAGGGATTTTGCCGATTTCGGCCTATTGGTTAAAAAATGA
GCTGATTTAACAAAAATTTAACGCGAATTTTAACAAAATATTAACGTTTACAATTTCAGGTGGCACTTTT
CGGGGAAATGTGCGCGGAACCCCTATTTGTTTATTTTTCTAAATACATTCAAATATGTATCCGCTCATGA
GACAATAACCCTGATAAATGCTTCAATAATATTGAAAAAGGAAGAGTATGAGTATTCAACATTTCCGTGT
CGCCCTTATTCCCTTTTTTGCGGCATTTTGCCTTCCTGTTTTTGCTCACCCAGAAACGCTGGTGAAAGTA
AAAGATGCTGAAGATCAGTTGGGTGCACGAGTGGGTTACATCGAACTGGATCTCAACAGCGGTAAGATCC
TTGAGAGTTTTCGCCCCGAAGAACGTTTTCCAATGATGAGCACTTTTAAAGTTCTGCTATGTGGCGCGGT
ATTATCCCGTATTGACGCCGGGCAAGAGCAACTCGGTCGCCGCATACACTATTCTCAGAATGACTTGGTT
GAGTACTCACCAGTCACAGAAAAGCATCTTACGGATGGCATGACAGTAAGAGAATTATGCAGTGCTGCCA
TAACCATGAGTGATAACACTGCGGCCAACTTACTTCTGACAACGATCGGAGGACCGAAGGAGCTAACCGC
TTTTTTGCACAACATGGGGGATCATGTAACTCGCCTTGATCGTTGGGAACCGGAGCTGAATGAAGCCATA
CCAAACGACGAGCGTGACACCACGATGCCTGCAGCAATGGCAACAACGTTGCGCAAACTATTAACTGGCG
AACTACTTACTCTAGCTTCCCGGCAACAATTAATAGACTGGATGGAGGCGGATAAAGTTGCAGGACCACT
TCTGCGCTCGGCCCTTCCGGCTGGCTGGTTTATTGCTGATAAATCTGGAGCCGGTGAGCGTGGGTCTCGC
GGTATCATTGCAGCACTGGGGCCAGATGGTAAGCCCTCCCGTATCGTAGTTATCTACACGACGGGGAGTC
AGGCAACTATGGATGAACGAAATAGACAGATCGCTGAGATAGGTGCCTCACTGATTAAGCATTGGTAACT
GTCAGACCAAGTTTACTCATATATACTTTAGATTGATTTAAAACTTCATTTTTAATTTAAAAGGATCTAG
GTGAAGATCCTTTTTGATAATCTCATGACCAAAATCCCTTAACGTGAGTTTTCGTTCCACTGAGCGTCAG
ACCCCGTAGAAAAGATCAAAGGATCTTCTTGAGATCCTTTTTTTCTGCGCGTAATCTGCTGCTTGCAAAC
AAAAAAACCACCGCTACCAGCGGTGGTTTGTTTGCCGGATCAAGAGCTACCAACTCTTTTTCCGAAGGTA
ACTGGCTTCAGCAGAGCGCAGATACCAAATACTGTCCTTCTAGTGTAGCCGTAGTTAGGCCACCACTTCA
AGAACTCTGTAGCACCGCCTACATACCTCGCTCTGCTAATCCTGTTACCAGTGGCTGCTGCCAGTGGCGA
TAAGTCGTGTCTTACCGGGTTGGACTCAAGACGATAGTTACCGGATAAGGCGCAGCGGTCGGGCTGAACG
GGGGGTTCGTGCACACAGCCCAGCTTGGAGCGAACGACCTACACCGAACTGAGATACCTACAGCGTGAGC
TATGAGAAAGCGCCACGCTTCCCGAAGGGAGAAAGGCGGACAGGTATCCGGTAAGCGGCAGGGTCGGAAC
AGGAGAGCGCACGAGGGAGCTTCCAGGGGGAAACGCCTGGTATCTTTATAGTCCTGTCGGGTTTCGCCAC
CTCTGACTTGAGCGTCGATTTTTGTGATGCTCGTCAGGGGGGCGGAGCCTATGGAAAAACGCCAGCAACG
CGGCCTTTTTACGGTTCCTGGCCTTTTGCTGGCCTTTTGCTCACATGTTCTTTCCTGCGTTATCCCCTGA
TTCTGTGGATAACCGTATTACCGCCTTTGAGTGAGCTGATACCGCTCGCCGCAGCCGAACGACCGAGCGC
AGCGAGTCAGTGAGCGAGGAAGCGGAAGAGCGCCTGATGCGGTATTTTCTCCTTACGCATCTGTGCGGTA
TTTCACACCGCATATATGGTGCACTCTCAGTACAATCTGCTCTGATGCCGCATAGTTAAGCCAGTATACA
CTCCGCTATCGCTACGTGACTGGGTCATGGCTGCGCCCCGACACCCGCCAACACCCGCTGACGCGCCCTG
ACGGGCTTGTCTGCTCCCGGCATCCGCTTACAGACAAGCTGTGACCGTCTCCGGGAGCTGCATGTGTCAG
AGGTTTTCACCGTCATCACCGAAACGCGCGAGGCAGCTGCGGTAAAGCTCATCAGCGTGGTCGTGAAGCG
ATTCACAGATGTCTGCCTGTTCATCCGCGTCCAGCTCGTTGAGTTTCTCCAGAAGCGTTAATGTCTGGCT
TCTGATAAAGCGGGCCATGTTAAGGGCGGTTTTTTCCTGTTTGGTCACTGATGCCTCCGTGTAAGGGGGA
TTTCTGTTCATGGGGGTAATGATACCGATGAAACGAGAGAGGATGCTCACGATACGGGTTACTGATGATG
AACATGCCCGGTTACTGGAACGTTGTGAGGGTAAACAACTGGCGGTATGGATGCGGCGGGACCAGAGAAA
AATCACTCAGGGTCAATGCCAGCGCTTCGTTAATACAGATGTAGGTGTTCCACAGGGTAGCCAGCAGCAT
CCTGCGATGCAGATCCGGAACATAATGGTGCAGGGCGCTGACTTCCGCGTTTCCAGACTTTACGAAACAC
GGAAACCGAAGACCATTCATGTTGTTGCTCAGGTCGCAGACGTTTTGCAGCAGCAGTCGCTTCACGTTCG
CTCGCGTATCGGTGATTCATTCTGCTAACCAGTAAGGCAACCCCGCCAGCCTAGCCGGGTCCTCAACGAC
AGGAGCACGATCATGCGCACCCGTGGCCAGGACCCAACGCTGCCCGAGATCTCGATCCCGCGAAATTAAT
ACGACTCACTATAGGGAGACCACAACGGTTTCCCTCTAGAAATAATTTTGTTTAACTTTAAGAAGGAGAT
ATACCATGGGTGGTGGCGGCCGCGGTAGAACTTCTCAAAAACCGTTGATGGAGCGTGTTTCTGTCGACCC
GCCGTTCACCGTGTCTGACCTGAAACAAGCTATCCCGCCACACTGTTTCAAGCGTTCTGTGATCAGATCT
TCTTACTACATCGTACACGACGCGATAATCGCTTACATTTTCTACTTCCTGGCTGACAAATACATCCCTA
TTCTGCCAGCCCCGCTAGCCTACCTAGCTTGGCCGCTGTATTGGTTCTGTCAAGCTTCTATCCTGACCGG
TCTGTGGGTAATCGGCCACGAGTGCGGTCACCACGCGTTCTCTGACTACCAGTGGGTAGACGACACCGTT
GGTTTCATTTTGCACTCTTTCCTAATGACTCCATACTTCAGCTGGAAATACTCTCACCGTAACCACCACG
CTAACACGAATTCTCTGGACAACGATGAGGTTTACATCCCGAAATCTAAAGCCAAAGTAGCTCTGTACTA
TAAAGTTCTGAACCACCCCCCGGGTCGTTTATTAATCATGTTCATCACCTTCACTTTAGGTTTCCCATTA
TACCTCTTCACCAACATCTCTGGTAAAAAATACGAGCGTTTCGCTAACCACTTCGATCCGATGAGTCCAA
TCTTCAAGGAGAGAGAGAGATTCCAGGTTCTGCTGTCCGACCTAGGTCTACTAGCTGTTTTATACGGTGT
TAAATTGGCTGTTGCTGCTAAGGGTGCCGCTTGGGTAACCTGCATCTATGGGATCCCGGTTCTAGGCGTG
TTCATCTTCTTCGATATCATCACTTACCTGCACCACACCCACCTGTCCTTGCCACACTACGACTCTTCTG
AGTGGAACTGGCTGCGTGGAGCTCTATCTACCATCGACAGAGACTTCGGTTTCCTGAACTCTGTTCTGCA
CGATGTTACCCACACCCACGTAATGCATCACTTGTTCAGCTACATCCCGCACTACCACGCTAAGGAGGCT
AGAGACGCTATCAACACTGTTCTGGGCGACTTCTACAAAATCGATAGAACTCCAATATTGAAAGCCATGT
GGCGTGAGGCTAAGGAGTGCATCTTCATCGAGCCAGAGAAAGGCAGAGAGTCTAAAGGTGTTTACTGGTA
CAACAAATTCTGACTCGAGCACCACCACCACCACCACTGAGATCCGGCTGCTAACAAAGCCCGAAAGGAA
GCTGAGTTGGCTGCTGCCACCGCTGAGCAATAACTAGCATAACCCCTTGGGGCCTCTAAACGGGTCTTGA
GGGGTTTTTTGCTGAAAGGAGGAACTATATCCGGAT
