>Addgene plasmid #73312 | pJK108 | addgene partial sequence | sequence record 138826 | T7 5'-TAATACGACTCACTATAGGG-3'
TTTTGTTTAACTTTAAGAAGGAGATATACCATGGGTGGTGGCGGCCGCGGTAGAACTTCTCAAAAACCGT
TGATGGAGCGTGTTTCTGTCGACCCGCCGTTCACCGTGTCTGACCTGAAACAAGCTATCCCGCCACACTG
TTTCAAGCGTTCTGTGATCAGATCTTCTTACTACATCGTACACGACGCGATAATCGCTTACATTTTCTAC
TTCCTGGCTGACAAATACATCCCTATTCTGCCAGCCCCGCTAGCCTACCTAGCTTGGCCGCTGTATTGGT
TCTGTCAAGCTTCTATCCTGACCGGTCTGTGGGTAATCGGCCACGAGTGCGGTCACCACGCGTTCTCTGA
CTACCAGTGGGTAGACGACACCGTTGGTTTCATTTTGCACTCTTTCCTAATGACTCCATACTTCAGCTGG
AAATACTCTCACCGTAACCACCACGCTAACACGAATTCTCTGGACAACGATGAGGTTTACATCCCGAAAT
CTAAAGCCAAAGTAGCTCTGTACTATAAAGTTCTGAACCACCCCCCGGGTCGTTTATTAATCATGTTCAT
CACCTTCACTTTAGGTTTCCCATTATACCTCTTCACCAACATCTCTGGTAAAAAATACGAGCGTTTCGCT
AACCACTTCGATCCGATGAGTCCAATCTTCAAGGAGAGAGAGAGATTCCAGGTTCTGCTGTCCGACCTAG
GTCTACTAGCTGTTTTATACGGTGTTAAATTGGCTGTTGCTGCTAAGGGTGCCGCTTGGGTAACCTGCAT
CTATGGGATCCCGGTTCTAGGCGTGTTCATCTTCTTCGATATCATCACTTACCTGCACCACACCCACCTG
TCCTTGCCACACTACGACTCTTCTGAGTGGAACTGGCTGCGTGGAGCTCTATCTACCATCGACAGAGACT
TCGGTTTCCTGAACTCTGTTCTGCACGATGTTACCCACACCCACGTAATGCATCACTTGTTCAGCTACAT
CCCGCACTACCACGCTAAGGAGGCTAGAG
