>Addgene plasmid #73312 | pJK108 | addgene partial sequence | sequence record 138828 | T7term 5'-GCTAGTTATTGCTCAGCGG-3'
TTGTTAGCAGCCGGATCTCAGTGGTGGTGGTGGTGGTGCTCGAGTCAGAATTTGTTGTACCAGTAAACAC
CTTTAGACTCTCTGCCTTTCTCTGGCTCGATGAAGATGCACTCCTTAGCCTCACGCCACATGGCTTTCAA
TATTGGAGTTCTATCGATTTTGTAGAAGTCGCCCAGAACAGTGTTGATAGCGTCTCTAGCCTCCTTAGCG
TGGTAGTGCGGGATGTAGCTGAACAAGTGATGCATTACGTGGGTGTGGGTAACATCGTGCAGAACAGAGT
TCAGGAAACCGAAGTCTCTGTCGATGGTAGATAGAGCTCCACGCAGCCAGTTCCACTCAGAAGAGTCGTA
GTGTGGCAAGGACAGGTGGGTGTGGTGCAGGTAAGTGATGATATCGAAGAAGATGAACACGCCTAGAACC
GGGATCCCATAGATGCAGGTTACCCAAGCGGCACCCTTAGCAGCAACAGCCAATTTAACACCGTATAAAA
CAGCTAGTAGACCTAGGTCGGACAGCAGAACCTGGAATCTCTCTCTCTCCTTGAAGATTGGACTCATCGG
ATCGAAGTGGTTAGCGAAACGCTCGTATTTTTTACCAGAGATGTTGGTGAAGAGGTATAATGGGAAACCT
AAAGTGAAGGTGATGAACATGATTAATAAACGACCCGGGGGGTGGTTCAGAACTTTATAGTACAGAGCTA
CTTTGGCTTTAGATTTCGGGATGTAAACCTCATCGTTGTCCAGAGAATTCGTGTTAGCGTGGTGGTTACG
GTGAGAGTATTTCCAGCTGAAGTATGGAGTCATTAGGAAAGAGTGCAAAATGAAACCAACGGTGTCGTCT
ACCCACTGGTAGTCAGAGAACGCGTGGTGACCGCACTCGTGGCCGATTACCCACAGACCGGTCAGGATAG
AAGCTTGACAGAACCAATACAGCGGCCAAGCTAGGTAGGCTAGCGGGGCTGGCAGAATAGGGATGTATTT
GTCAGCCAGGAAGTAGAAAATGTAAGCGATTATC
